Addgene plasmid #225717: pGEX6P1 GST-hUSP27X S404N
Purpose: Bacterial expression of USP27X (S404N) with GST tag
Depositing lab: Francisco Bustos. Depositing organization: Sanford Research. Publication: USP27X variants underlying X-linked intellectual disability disrupt protein function via distinct mechanisms. Koch I, Slovik M, Zhang Y, Liu B, Rennie M, Konz E, Cogne B, Daana M, Davids L, Diets IJ, Gold NB, Holtz AM, Isidor B, Mor-Shaked H, Neira Fresneda J, Niederhoffer KY, Nizon M, Pfundt R, Simon M, Stegmann A, Guillen Sacoto MJ, Wevers M, Barakat TS, Yanovsky-Dagan S, Atanassov BS, Toth R, Gao C, Bustos F, Harel T. Life Sci Alliance. 2024 Jan 5;7(3):e202302258. doi: 10.26508/lsa.202302258. Print 2024 Mar. PubMed 38182161.
Backbone
  Vector backbone: pGEX6P1
  Vector type: Bacterial Expression
Growth in bacteria
  Bacterial resistance: Ampicillin, 100 μg/mL
  Growth temperature: 37°C
  Growth strain: DH5alpha
  Copy number: High Copy
Gene/Insert
  Gene/Insert name: USP27X S404N
  Species: H. sapiens (human)
  Insert size (bp): 1314
  Mutation: S404N
  Entrez Gene: USP27X (a.k.a. MRX105, USP22L, USP27, XLID105)
  Tag / fusion protein: GST (N terminal on insert)
  Cloning method: Restriction Enzyme; 5′ cloning site Unknown (unknown if destroyed)
Terms and licenses: Academic/Nonprofit Terms; Industry Terms: Not Available to Industry
How to cite: pGEX6P1 GST-hUSP27X S404N was a gift from Francisco Bustos (Addgene plasmid # 225717 ; http://n2t.net/addgene:225717 ; RRID:Addgene_225717)
