[The description below was written by a language model from this plasmid's Addgene catalogue record and pLannotate feature annotations shown in this document.]
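Description:
pGEX6P1 GST-hUSP27X S404N is a bacterial expression plasmid of about 6.3 kb, built on the pGEX6P1 backbone, for producing a glutathione S-transferase fusion of the human deubiquitinase USP27X carrying the S404N substitution. It replicates in E. coli from a high-copy ColE1/pMB1-type origin and is selected with ampicillin through the β-lactamase gene and its native promoter. The annotation also picks up backbone remnants typical of this vector family: short bom and rop fragments, a lac promoter/lacZα segment and a small piece of an E. coli gene. None of these contribute to the expression cassette.

Expression is driven by the hybrid tac promoter followed by a lac operator. A plasmid-borne lacI gene with its own promoter supplies lac repressor, so transcription stays low until it is induced with IPTG. The reading frame begins with the Schistosoma japonicum 26 kDa GST, which allows affinity capture on glutathione resin. After a short linker comes the 1,314 bp USP27X coding sequence. The pGEX-6P series normally carries a protease cleavage site in this linker for tag removal, but no such site is annotated here. The automated annotation labels the insert by its closest match, mouse Usp27x, whereas the catalogue entry records the species as human. This most likely reflects strong conservation between the orthologues rather than a real discrepancy. The cloning sites are not recorded.

The construct comes from a study of USP27X variants that cause X-linked intellectual disability. It is intended for making recombinant mutant protein in bacteria, presumably for comparison with wild-type enzyme in biochemical assays.
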