Features (pLannotate 1.2.2; 17 found; start..end, strand, type, name):
    928..1516    +  rep_origin     ori: high-copy-number ColE1/pMB1/pBR322/pUC origin of replication
   1702..1753    -  misc_feature   bom (fragment): basis of mobility region from pBR322
   1760..1837    +  promoter       lacI promoter: lacI
   1838..2920    +  CDS            lacI: lac repressor; lacI; The lac repressor binds to the lac operator to inhibit transcription in E. coli. This inhibition can be relieved by adding lactose or isopropyl-β-D-thiogalactopyranoside (IPTG).
   2933..2954    +  protein_bind   CAP binding site: CAP binding activates transcription in the presence of cAMP. E. coli catabolite activator protein
   2969..2999    +  promoter       lac promoter: promoter for the E. coli lac operon
   3007..3023    +  protein_bind   lac operator: The lac repressor binds to the lac operator to inhibit transcription in E. coli. This inhibition can be relieved by adding lactose or isopropyl-β-D-thiogalactopyranoside (IPTG). lac repressor encoded by lacI
   3043..3216    +  CDS            lacZα: LacZα fragment of β-galactosidase; lacZ fragment
   3480..3596    -  CDS            yciV (fragment): RNAAM_ECOLI - Also known as trpH From Escherichia coli (strain K12).
   3672..3700    +  promoter       tac promoter: strong E. coli promoter; hybrid between the trp and lac UV5 promoters
   3708..3724    +  protein_bind   lac operator: The lac repressor binds to the lac operator to inhibit transcription in E. coli. This inhibition can be relieved by adding lactose or isopropyl-β-D-thiogalactopyranoside (IPTG). lac repressor encoded by lacI
   3747..4400    +  CDS            GST26_SCHJA: Experimental evidence at protein level: Swiss-Prot protein existence level 1. GST isoenzymes appear to play a central role in the parasite detoxification system. Other functions are also suspected including a role in increasing the solubility of haematin in the parasite gut. From Schistosoma japonicum (Blood fluke).
   4440..5753    +  CDS            Usp27: UBP27_MOUSE - Also known as Usp27x. Experimental evidence at protein level: Swiss-Prot protein existence level 1. Deubiquitinase that can reduce the levels of BCL2L11/BIM ubiquitination and stabilize BCL2L11 in response to the RAF-MAPK- degradation signal. By acting on BCL2L11 levels, may counteract the anti-apoptotic effects of MAPK activity. From Mus musculus (Mouse).
   5784..5823    +  CDS            rop (fragment): Rop protein, which maintains plasmids at low copy number; rop
   5925..5965    +  misc_feature   bom (fragment): basis of mobility region from pBR322
   6070..6174    +  promoter       AmpR promoter: bla
   6175..757     +  CDS            AmpR (across the origin): β-lactamase; bla; confers resistance to ampicillin, carbenicillin, and related antibiotics
>Addgene plasmid #225717 | pGEX6P1 GST-hUSP27X S404N | addgene full sequence | sequence record 445585 | Addgene NGS Result
AGATCAGTTGGGTGCACGAGTGGGTTACATCGAACTGGATCTCAACAGCGGTAAGATCCTTGAGAGTTTT
CGCCCCGAAGAACGTTTTCCAATGATGAGCACTTTTAAAGTTCTGCTATGTGGCGCGGTATTATCCCGTG
TTGACGCCGGGCAAGAGCAACTCGGTCGCCGCATACACTATTCTCAGAATGACTTGGTTGAGTACTCACC
AGTCACAGAAAAGCATCTTACGGATGGCATGACAGTAAGAGAATTATGCAGTGCTGCCATAACCATGAGT
GATAACACTGCGGCCAACTTACTTCTGACAACGATCGGAGGACCGAAGGAGCTAACCGCTTTTTTGCACA
ACATGGGGGATCATGTAACTCGCCTTGATCGTTGGGAACCGGAGCTGAATGAAGCCATACCAAACGACGA
GCGTGACACCACGATGCCTGCAGCAATGGCAACAACGTTGCGCAAACTATTAACTGGCGAACTACTTACT
CTAGCTTCCCGGCAACAATTAATAGACTGGATGGAGGCGGATAAAGTTGCAGGACCACTTCTGCGCTCGG
CCCTTCCGGCTGGCTGGTTTATTGCTGATAAATCTGGAGCCGGTGAGCGTGGGTCTCGCGGTATCATTGC
AGCACTGGGGCCAGATGGTAAGCCCTCCCGTATCGTAGTTATCTACACGACGGGGAGTCAGGCAACTATG
GATGAACGAAATAGACAGATCGCTGAGATAGGTGCCTCACTGATTAAGCATTGGTAACTGTCAGACCAAG
TTTACTCATATATACTTTAGATTGATTTAAAACTTCATTTTTAATTTAAAAGGATCTAGGTGAAGATCCT
TTTTGATAATCTCATGACCAAAATCCCTTAACGTGAGTTTTCGTTCCACTGAGCGTCAGACCCCGTAGAA
AAGATCAAAGGATCTTCTTGAGATCCTTTTTTTCTGCGCGTAATCTGCTGCTTGCAAACAAAAAAACCAC
CGCTACCAGCGGTGGTTTGTTTGCCGGATCAAGAGCTACCAACTCTTTTTCCGAAGGTAACTGGCTTCAG
CAGAGCGCAGATACCAAATACTGTCCTTCTAGTGTAGCCGTAGTTAGGCCACCACTTCAAGAACTCTGTA
GCACCGCCTACATACCTCGCTCTGCTAATCCTGTTACCAGTGGCTGCTGCCAGTGGCGATAAGTCGTGTC
TTACCGGGTTGGACTCAAGACGATAGTTACCGGATAAGGCGCAGCGGTCGGGCTGAACGGGGGGTTCGTG
CACACAGCCCAGCTTGGAGCGAACGACCTACACCGAACTGAGATACCTACAGCGTGAGCTATGAGAAAGC
GCCACGCTTCCCGAAGGGAGAAAGGCGGACAGGTATCCGGTAAGCGGCAGGGTCGGAACAGGAGAGCGCA
CGAGGGAGCTTCCAGGGGGAAACGCCTGGTATCTTTATAGTCCTGTCGGGTTTCGCCACCTCTGACTTGA
GCGTCGATTTTTGTGATGCTCGTCAGGGGGGCGGAGCCTATGGAAAAACGCCAGCAACGCGGCCTTTTTA
CGGTTCCTGGCCTTTTGCTGGCCTTTTGCTCACATGTTCTTTCCTGCGTTATCCCCTGATTCTGTGGATA
ACCGTATTACCGCCTTTGAGTGAGCTGATACCGCTCGCCGCAGCCGAACGACCGAGCGCAGCGAGTCAGT
GAGCGAGGAAGCGGAAGAGCGCCTGATGCGGTATTTTCTCCTTACGCATCTGTGCGGTATTTCACACCGC
ATAAATTCCGACACCATCGAATGGCGCAAAACCTTTCGCGGTATGGCATGATAGCGCCCGGAAGAGAGTC
AATTCAGGGTGGTGAATGTGAAACCAGTAACGTTATACGATGTCGCAGAGTATGCCGGTGTCTCTTATCA
GACCGTTTCCCGCGTGGTGAACCAGGCCAGCCACGTTTCTGCGAAAACGCGGGAAAAAGTGGAAGCGGCG
ATGGCGGAGCTGAATTACATTCCCAACCGCGTGGCACAACAACTGGCGGGCAAACAGTCGTTGCTGATTG
GCGTTGCCACCTCCAGTCTGGCCCTGCACGCGCCGTCGCAAATTGTCGCGGCGATTAAATCTCGCGCCGA
TCAACTGGGTGCCAGCGTGGTGGTGTCGATGGTAGAACGAAGCGGCGTCGAAGCCTGTAAAGCGGCGGTG
CACAATCTTCTCGCGCAACGCGTCAGTGGGCTGATCATTAACTATCCGCTGGATGACCAGGATGCCATTG
CTGTGGAAGCTGCCTGCACTAATGTTCCGGCGTTATTTCTTGATGTCTCTGACCAGACACCCATCAACAG
TATTATTTTCTCCCATGAAGACGGTACGCGACTGGGCGTGGAGCATCTGGTCGCATTGGGTCACCAGCAA
ATCGCGCTGTTAGCGGGCCCATTAAGTTCTGTCTCGGCGCGTCTGCGTCTGGCTGGCTGGCATAAATATC
TCACTCGCAATCAAATTCAGCCGATAGCGGAACGGGAAGGCGACTGGAGTGCCATGTCCGGTTTTCAACA
AACCATGCAAATGCTGAATGAGGGCATCGTTCCCACTGCGATGCTGGTTGCCAACGATCAGATGGCGCTG
GGCGCAATGCGCGCCATTACCGAGTCCGGGCTGCGCGTTGGTGCGGATATCTCGGTAGTGGGATACGACG
ATACCGAAGACAGCTCATGTTATATCCCGCCGTTAACCACCATCAAACAGGATTTTCGCCTGCTGGGGCA
AACCAGCGTGGACCGCTTGCTGCAACTCTCTCAGGGCCAGGCGGTGAAGGGCAATCAGCTGTTGCCCGTC
TCACTGGTGAAAAGAAAAACCACGCTAGCGCCCAATACGCAAACCGCCTCTCCCCGCGCGTTGGCCGATT
CATTAATGCAGCTGGCACGACAGGTTTCCCGACTGGAAAGCGGGCAGTGAGCGCAACGCAATTAATGTAA
GTTAGCTCACTCATTAGGCACCCCAGGCTTTACACTTTATGCTTCCGGCTCGTATGTTGTGTGGAATTGT
GAGCGGATAACAATTTCACACAGGAAACAGCTATGACCATGATTACGGATTCACTGGCCGTCGTTTTACA
ACGTCGTGACTGGGAAAACCCTGGCGTTACCCAACTTAATCGCCTTGCAGCACATCCCCCTTTCGCCAGC
TGGCGTAATAGCGAAGAGGCCCGCACCGATCGCCCTTCCCAACAGTTGCGCAGCCTGAATGGCGAATGGC
GCTTTGCCTGGTTTCCGGCACCAGAAGCGGTGCCGGAAAGCTGGCTGGAGTGCGATCTTCCTGAGGCCGA
TACTGTCGTCGTCCCCTCAAACTGGCAGATGCACGGTTACGATGCGCCCATCTACACCAACGTGACCTAT
CCCATTACGGTCAATCCGCCGTTTGTTCCCACGGAGAATCCGACGGGTTGTTACTCGCTCACATTTAATG
TTGATGAAAGCTGGCTACAGGAAGGCCAGACGCGAATTATTTTTGATGGCGTTGGAATTAGCTTATCGAC
TGCACGGTGCACCAATGCTTCTGGCGTCAGGCAGCCATCGGAAGCTGTGGTATGGCTGTGCAGGTCGTAA
ATCACTGCATAATTCGTGTCGCTCAAGGCGCACTCCCGTTCTGGATAATGTTTTTTGCGCCGACATCATA
ACGGTTCTGGCAAATATTCTGAAATGAGCTGTTGACAATTAATCATCGGCTCGTATAATGTGTGGAATTG
TGAGCGGATAACAATTTCACACAGGAAACAGTATTCATGTCCCCTATACTAGGTTATTGGAAAATTAAGG
GCCTTGTGCAACCCACTCGACTTCTTTTGGAATATCTTGAAGAAAAATATGAAGAGCATTTGTATGAGCG
CGATGAAGGTGATAAATGGCGAAACAAAAAGTTTGAATTGGGTTTGGAGTTTCCCAATCTTCCTTATTAT
ATTGATGGTGATGTTAAATTAACACAGTCTATGGCCATCATACGTTATATAGCTGACAAGCACAACATGT
TGGGTGGTTGTCCAAAAGAGCGTGCAGAGATTTCAATGCTTGAAGGAGCGGTTTTGGATATTAGATACGG
TGTTTCGAGAATTGCATATAGTAAAGACTTTGAAACTCTCAAAGTTGATTTTCTTAGCAAGCTACCTGAA
ATGCTGAAAATGTTCGAAGATCGTTTATGTCATAAAACATATTTAAATGGTGATCATGTAACCCATCCTG
ACTTCATGTTGTATGACGCTCTTGATGTTGTTTTATACATGGACCCAATGTGCCTGGATGCGTTCCCAAA
ATTAGTTTGTTTTAAAAAACGTATTGAAGCTATCCCACAAATTGATAAGTACTTGAAATCCAGCAAGTAT
ATAGCATGGCCTTTGCAGGGCTGGCAAGCCACGTTTGGTGGTGGCGACCATCCTCCAAAATCGGATCTGG
AAGTTCTGTTCCAGGGGCCCCTGGGATCCATGTGTAAGGACTATGTATATGACAAAGACATTGAGCAAAT
TGCCAAAGAAGAGCAAGGAGAAGCTTTGAAATTACAAGCCTCCACCTCAACAGAGGTTTCTCACCAGCAG
TGTTCAGTGCCAGGCCTTGGTGAGAAATTCCCAACCTGGGAAACAACCAAACCAGAATTAGAACTGCTGG
GGCACAACCCGAGGAGAAGAAGAATCACCTCCAGCTTTACGATCGGTTTAAGAGGACTCATCAATCTTGG
CAACACGTGCTTTATGAACTGCATTGTCCAGGCCCTCACCCACACGCCGATACTGAGAGATTTCTTTCTC
TCTGACAGGCACCGATGTGAGATGCCGAGTCCCGAGTTGTGTCTGGTCTGTGAGATGTCGTCGCTGTTTC
GGGAGTTGTATTCTGGAAACCCGTCTCCTCATGTGCCCTATAAGTTACTGCACCTGGTGTGGATACATGC
CCGCCATTTAGCAGGGTACAGGCAACAGGATGCCCACGAGTTCCTCATTGCAGCGTTAGATGTCCTGCAC
AGGCACTGCAAAGGTGATGATGTCGGGAAGGCGGCCAACAATCCCAACCACTGTAACTGCATCATAGACC
AAATCTTCACAGGTGGCCTGCAGTCTGATGTCACCTGTCAAGCCTGCCATGGCGTCTCCACCACGATAGA
CCCATGCTGGGACATTAGTTTGGACTTGCCTGGCTCTTGCACCTCCTTCTGGCCCATGAGCCCAGGGAGG
GAGAGCAGTGTGAACGGGGAAAGCCACATACCAGGAATCACCACCCTCACGGACTGCTTGCGGAGGTTTA
CGAGGCCAGAGCACTTAGGAAGCAGTGCCAAAATCAAATGTGGTAGTTGCCAAAGCTACCAGGAATCTAC
CAAACAGCTCACAATGAATAAATTACCTGTCGTTGCCTGTTTTCATTTCAAACGGTTTGAACATTCAGCG
AAACAGAGGCGCAAGATCACTACATACATTTCCTTTCCTCTGGAGCTGGATATGACGCCGTTTATGGCCT
CAAGTAAAGAGAGCAGAATGAATGGACAATTGCAGCTGCCAACCAATAGTGGAAACAACGAAAATAAGTA
TTCCTTGTTTGCTGTGGTTAATCACCAAGGAACCTTGGAGAGTGGCCACTATACCAGCTTCATCCGGCAC
CACAAGGACCAGTGGTTCAAGTGTGATGATGCCGTCATCACTAAGGCCAATATTAAGGACGTACTGGACA
GTGAAGGGTATTTACTGTTCTATCACAAACAGGTGCTAGAACATGAGTCAGAAAAAGTGAAAGAAATGAA
CACACAAGCCTACTGAGCGGCCGCATCGTGACTGACTGACGATCTGCCTCGCGCGTTTCGGTGATGACGG
TGAAAACCTCTGACACATGCAGCTCCCGGAGACGGTCACAGCTTGTCTGTAAGCGGATGCCGGGAGCAGA
CAAGCCCGTCAGGGCGCGTCAGCGGGTGTTGGCGGGTGTCGGGGCGCAGCCATGACCCAGTCACGTAGCG
ATAGCGGAGTGTATAATTCTTGAAGACGAAAGGGCCTCGTGATACGCCTATTTTTATAGGTTAATGTCAT
GATAATAATGGTTTCTTAGACGTCAGGTGGCACTTTTCGGGGAAATGTGCGCGGAACCCCTATTTGTTTA
TTTTTCTAAATACATTCAAATATGTATCCGCTCATGAGACAATAACCCTGATAAATGCTTCAATAATATT
GAAAAAGGAAGAGTATGAGTATTCAACATTTCCGTGTCGCCCTTATTCCCTTTTTTGCGGCATTTTGCCT
TCCTGTTTTTGCTCACCCAGAAACGCTGGTGAAAGTAAAAGATGCTGA
